>Addgene plasmid #141479 | TFORF0020 | depositor full sequence | sequence record 276573 | Full Sequence
TTAATGTAGTCTTATGCAATACTCTTGTAGTCTTGCAACATGGTAACGATGAGTTAGCAACATGCCTTAC
AAGGAGAGAAAAAGCACCGTGCATGCCGATTGGTGGAAGTAAGGTGGTACGATCGTGCCTTATTAGGAAG
GCAACAGACGGGTCTGACATGGATTGGACGAACCACTGAATTGCCGCATTGCAGAGATATTGTATTTAAG
TGCCTAGCTCGATACATAAACGGGTCTCTCTGGTTAGACCAGATCTGAGCCTGGGAGCTCTCTGGCTAAC
TAGGGAACCCACTGCTTAAGCCTCAATAAAGCTTGCCTTGAGTGCTTCAAGTAGTGTGTGCCCGTCTGTT
GTGTGACTCTGGTAACTAGAGATCCCTCAGACCCTTTTAGTCAGTGTGGAAAATCTCTAGCAGTGGCGCC
CGAACAGGGACTTGAAAGCGAAAGGGAAACCAGAGGAGCTCTCTCGACGCAGGACTCGGCTTGCTGAAGC
GCGCACGGCAAGAGGCGAGGGGCGGCGACTGGTGAGTACGCCAAAAATTTTGACTAGCGGAGGCTAGAAG
GAGAGAGATGGGTGCGAGAGCGTCAGTATTAAGCGGGGGAGAATTAGATCGCGATGGGAAAAAATTCGGT
TAAGGCCAGGGGGAAAGAAAAAATATAAATTAAAACATATAGTATGGGCAAGCAGGGAGCTAGAACGATT
CGCAGTTAATCCTGGCCTGTTAGAAACATCAGAAGGCTGTAGACAAATACTGGGACAGCTACAACCATCC
CTTCAGACAGGATCAGAAGAACTTAGATCATTATATAATACAGTAGCAACCCTCTATTGTGTGCATCAAA
GGATAGAGATAAAAGACACCAAGGAAGCTTTAGACAAGATAGAGGAAGAGCAAAACAAAAGTAAGACCAC
CGCACAGCAAGCGGCCGCTGATCTTCAGACCTGGAGGAGGAGATATGAGGGACAATTGGAGAAGTGAATT
ATATAAATATAAAGTAGTAAAAATTGAACCATTAGGAGTAGCACCCACCAAGGCAAAGAGAAGAGTGGTG
CAGAGAGAAAAAAGAGCAGTGGGAATAGGAGCTTTGTTCCTTGGGTTCTTGGGAGCAGCAGGAAGCACTA
TGGGCGCAGCGTCAATGACGCTGACGGTACAGGCCAGACAATTATTGTCTGGTATAGTGCAGCAGCAGAA
CAATTTGCTGAGGGCTATTGAGGCGCAACAGCATCTGTTGCAACTCACAGTCTGGGGCATCAAGCAGCTC
CAGGCAAGAATCCTGGCTGTGGAAAGATACCTAAAGGATCAACAGCTCCTGGGGATTTGGGGTTGCTCTG
GAAAACTCATTTGCACCACTGCTGTGCCTTGGAATGCTAGTTGGAGTAATAAATCTCTGGAACAGATTTG
GAATCACACGACCTGGATGGAGTGGGACAGAGAAATTAACAATTACACAAGCTTAATACACTCCTTAATT
GAAGAATCGCAAAACCAGCAAGAAAAGAATGAACAAGAATTATTGGAATTAGATAAATGGGCAAGTTTGT
GGAATTGGTTTAACATAACAAATTGGCTGTGGTATATAAAATTATTCATAATGATAGTAGGAGGCTTGGT
AGGTTTAAGAATAGTTTTTGCTGTACTTTCTATAGTGAATAGAGTTAGGCAGGGATATTCACCATTATCG
TTTCAGACCCACCTCCCAACCCCGAGGGGACCCATGCATTGCATCTCAATTAGTCAGCAACCAGGTGTGG
AAAGTCCCCAGGCTCCCCAGCAGGCAGAAGTATGCAAAGCATGCGTCTCAATTAGTCAGCAACCATAGTC
CCGCCCCTAACTCCGCCCATCCCGCCCCTAACTCCGCCCAGTTCCGCCCATTCTCCGCCCCATGGCTGAC
TAATTTTTTTTATTTATGCAGAGGCCGAGGCCGCCTCGGCCTCTGAGCTATTCCAGAAGTAGTGAGGAGG
CTTTTTTGGAGGCCTAGGCTTTTGCAAAAAGCTTTCTAGAGGTACCACCGGAGCTTACCATGACCGAGTA
CAAGCCCACGGTGCGCCTCGCCACCCGCGACGACGTCCCCAGGGCCGTACGCACCCTCGCCGCCGCGTTC
GCCGACTACCCCGCCACGCGCCACACCGTCGATCCGGACCGCCACATCGAGCGGGTCACCGAGCTGCAAG
AACTCTTCCTCACGCGCGTCGGGCTCGACATCGGCAAGGTGTGGGTCGCGGACGACGGCGCCGCCGTGGC
GGTCTGGACCACGCCGGAGAGCGTCGAAGCGGGGGCGGTGTTCGCCGAGATCGGCCCGCGCATGGCCGAG
TTGAGCGGTTCCCGGCTGGCCGCGCAGCAACAGATGGAAGGCCTCCTGGCGCCGCACCGGCCCAAGGAGC
CCGCGTGGTTCCTGGCCACCGTCGGCGTCTCGCCCGACCACCAGGGCAAGGGTCTGGGCAGCGCCGTCGT
GCTCCCCGGAGTGGAGGCGGCCGAGCGCGCCGGGGTGCCCGCCTTCCTGGAGACCTCCGCGCCCCGCAAC
CTCCCCTTCTACGAGCGGCTCGGCTTCACCGTCACCGCCGACGTCGAGGTGCCCGAAGGACCGCGCACCT
GGTGCATGACCCGCAAGCCCGGTGCCAGTTAACGAATTCTAGATCTTGAGACAAATGGCAGTATTCATCC
ACAATTTTAAAAGAAAAGGGGGGATTGGGGGGTACAGTGCAGGGGAAAGAATAGTAGACATAATAGCAAC
AGACATACAAACTAAAGAATTACAAAAACAAATTACAAAAATTCAAAATTTTCGGGTTTATTACAGGGAC
AGCAGAGATCCACTTTGGCGCCGGCTCGAGGCCTGCAGGTGCAAAGATGGATAAAGTTTTAAACAGAGAG
GAATCTTTGCAGCTAATGGACCTTCTAGGTCTTGAAAGGAGTGGGAATTGGCTCCGGTGCCCGTCAGTGG
GCAGAGCGCACATCGCCCACAGTCCCCGAGAAGTTGGGGGGAGGGGTCGGCAATTGAACCGGTGCCTAGA
GAAGGTGGCGCGGGGTAAACTGGGAAAGTGATGTCGTGTACTGGCTCCGCCTTTTTCCCGAGGGTGGGGG
AGAACCGTATATAAGTGCAGTAGTCGCCGTGAACGTTCTTTTTCGCAACGGGTTTGCCGCCAGAACACAG
GTAAGTGCCGTGTGTGGTTCCCGCGGGCCTGGCCTCTTTACGGGTTATGGCCCTTGCGTGCCTTGAATTA
CTTCCACCTGGCTGCAGTACGTGATTCTTGATCCCGAGCTTCGGGTTGGAAGTGGGTGGGAGAGTTCGAG
GCCTTGCGCTTAAGGAGCCCCTTCGCCTCGTGCTTGAGTTGAGGCCTGGCCTGGGCGCTGGGGCCGCCGC
GTGCGAATCTGGTGGCACCTTCGCGCCTGTCTCGCTGCTTTCGATAAGTCTCTAGCCATTTAAAATTTTT
GATGACCTGCTGCGACGCTTTTTTTCTGGCAAGATAGTCTTGTAAATGCGGGCCAAGATCTGCACACTGG
TATTTCGGTTTTTGGGGCCGCGGGCGGCGACGGGGCCCGTGCGTCCCAGCGCACATGTTCGGCGAGGCGG
GGCCTGCGAGCGCGGCCACCGAGAATCGGACGGGGGTAGTCTCAAGCTGGCCGGCCTGCTCTGGTGCCTG
GCCTCGCGCCGCCGTGTATCGCCCCGCCCTGGGCGGCAAGGCTGGCCCGGTCGGCACCAGTTGCGTGAGC
GGAAAGATGGCCGCTTCCCGGCCCTGCTGCAGGGAGCTCAAAATGGAGGACGCGGCGCTCGGGAGAGCGG
GCGGGTGAGTCACCCACACAAAGGAAAAGGGCCTTTCCGTCCTCAGCCGTCGCTTCATGTGACTCCACGG
AGTACCGGGCGCCGTCCAGGCACCTCGATTAGTTCTCGAGCTTTTGGAGTACGTCGTCTTTAGGTTGGGG
GGAGGGGTTTTATGCGATGGAGTTTCCCCACACTGAGTGGGTGGAGACTGAAGTTAGGCCAGCTTGGCAC
TTGATGTAATTCTCCTTGGAATTTGCCCTTTTTGAGTTTGGATCTTGGTTCATTCTCAAGCCTCAGACAG
TGGTTCAAAGTTTTTTTCTTCCATTTCAGGTGTCGTGAGGCTAGCACCGCCACCATGTCCTTCCCACACT
TTGGACACCCGTACCGCGGCGCTTCCCAGTTTCTGGCGTCGGCAAGTTCCAGCACCACATGCTGCGAATC
TACCCAACGCTCTGTCTCAGATGTGGCATCAGGCTCCACCCCAGCGCCCGCTCTCTGCTGCGCACCCTAC
GATAGTCGACTGCTGGGCAGTGCGCGACCGGAGCTGGGCGCCGCCTTGGGCATCTATGGAGCACCCTATG
CGGCCGCTGCAGCTGCCCAGAGCTACCCTGGCTACCTGCCCTATAGCCCAGAGCCCCCCTCACTGTATGG
GGCACTGAATCCACAGTATGAATTTAAGGAGGCTGCAGGGAGTTTTACATCCAGCCTGGCACAACCAGGA
GCCTATTATCCCTATGAGCGGACTCTGGGGCAGTACCAATATGAACGGTATGGCGCAGTGGAATTGAGTG
GCGCCGGTCGCCGAAAGAACGCGACCCGGGAGACCACCAGTACACTCAAGGCCTGGCTCAACGAGCACCG
CAAAAACCCCTACCCCACTAAGGGTGAGAAGATCATGCTGGCCATCATCACCAAGATGACCCTCACCCAG
GTGTCCACCTGGTTCGCCAACGCACGCCGGCGCCTCAAGAAAGAGAACAAAATGACATGGGCGCCCAAGA
ACAAAGGTGGGGAGGAGAGGAAGGCAGAGGGAGGAGAGGAGGACTCACTAGGCTGCCTAACTGCTGACAC
CAAAGAAGTTACTGCTAGCCAGGAGGCCCGGGGGCTCCGGCTGAGTGACCTGGAAGACCTGGAGGAAGAG
GAGGAGGAGGAGGAGGAAGCTGAAGACGAGGAGGTAGTGGCCACAGCTGGGGACAGGCTGACGGAGTTCC
GAAAGGGCGCGCAGTCACTGCCTGGGCCGTGCGCTGCAGCTCGAGAGGGCCGATTGGAGCGCAGGGAGTG
CGGCCTGGCTGCGCCCCGCTTCTCCTTCAATGACCCTTCCGGATCGGAAGAAGCTGACTTCCTCTCGGCG
GAGACAGGCAGCCCTAGGTTGACCATGCACTACCCATGCTTGGAGAAACCGCGCATCTGGTCTCTGGCGC
ACACCGCGACAGCCAGCGCTGTTGAAGGTGCACCCCCAGCCCGGCCTAGGCCACGAAGTCCTGAGTGCCG
TATGATTCCTGGACAGCCTCCTGCCTCTGCCCGGCGACTCTCAGTCCCCAGAGACTCCGCGTGCGACGAG
TCTTCCTGCATACCCAAAGCCTTTGGAAACCCCAAGTTTGCCCTGCAGGGACTACCGCTGAACTGTGCGC
CGTGCCCGCGGAGGAGCGAGCCTGTAGTGCAGTGCCAGTACCCGTCTGGAGCAGAAGCAGGTTAGTAATG
AACTAGTCCGTAACTTGAAAGTATTTCGATTTCTTGGCTTTATATATCTTGTGGAAAGGACGACCGTCAG
AATCCTACGGTTACAGCACGCGTTAAGTCGACAATCAACCTCTGGATTACAAAATTTGTGAAAGATTGAC
TGGTATTCTTAACTATGTTGCTCCTTTTACGCTATGTGGATACGCTGCTTTAATGCCTTTGTATCATGCT
ATTGCTTCCCGTATGGCTTTCATTTTCTCCTCCTTGTATAAATCCTGGTTGCTGTCTCTTTATGAGGAGT
TGTGGCCCGTTGTCAGGCAACGTGGCGTGGTGTGCACTGTGTTTGCTGACGCAACCCCCACTGGTTGGGG
CATTGCCACCACCTGTCAGCTCCTTTCCGGGACTTTCGCTTTCCCCCTCCCTATTGCCACGGCGGAACTC
ATCGCCGCCTGCCTTGCCCGCTGCTGGACAGGGGCTCGGCTGTTGGGCACTGACAATTCCGTGGTGTTGT
CGGGGAAATCATCGTCCTTTCCTTGGCTGCTCGCCTGTGTTGCCACCTGGATTCTGCGCGGGACGTCCTT
CTGCTACGTCCCTTCGGCCCTCAATCCAGCGGACCTTCCTTCCCGCGGCCTGCTGCCGGCTCTGCGGCCT
CTTCCGCGTCTTCGCCTTCGCCCTCAGACGAGTCGGATCTCCCTTTGGGCCGCCTCCCCGCGTCGACTTT
AAGACCAATGACTTACAAGGCAGCTGTAGATCTTAGCCACTTTTTAAAAGAAAAGGGGGGACTGGAAGGG
CTAATTCACTCCCAACGAAGACAAGATCTGCTTTTTGCTTGTACTGGGTCTCTCTGGTTAGACCAGATCT
GAGCCTGGGAGCTCTCTGGCTAACTAGGGAACCCACTGCTTAAGCCTCAATAAAGCTTGCCTTGAGTGCT
TCAAGTAGTGTGTGCCCGTCTGTTGTGTGACTCTGGTAACTAGAGATCCCTCAGACCCTTTTAGTCAGTG
TGGAAAATCTCTAGCAGTACGTATAGTAGTTCATGTCATCTTATTATTCAGTATTTATAACTTGCAAAGA
AATGAATATCAGAGAGTGAGAGGAACTTGTTTATTGCAGCTTATAATGGTTACAAATAAAGCAATAGCAT
CACAAATTTCACAAATAAAGCATTTTTTTCACTGCATTCTAGTTGTGGTTTGTCCAAACTCATCAATGTA
TCTTATCATGTCTGGCTCTAGCTATCCCGCCCCTAACTCCGCCCATCCCGCCCCTAACTCCGCCCAGTTC
CGCCCATTCTCCGCCCCATGGCTGACTAATTTTTTTTATTTATGCAGAGGCCGAGGCCGCCTCGGCCTCT
GAGCTATTCCAGAAGTAGTGAGGAGGCTTTTTTGGAGGCCTAGGGACGTACCCAATTCGCCCTATAGTGA
GTCGTATTACGCGCGCTCACTGGCCGTCGTTTTACAACGTCGTGACTGGGAAAACCCTGGCGTTACCCAA
CTTAATCGCCTTGCAGCACATCCCCCTTTCGCCAGCTGGCGTAATAGCGAAGAGGCCCGCACCGATCGCC
CTTCCCAACAGTTGCGCAGCCTGAATGGCGAATGGG
[124 nt withheld, positions 7037-7160]
C
[91 nt withheld, positions 7162-7252]
A
[49 nt withheld, positions 7254-7302]
CCTTTGACGTTGGAGTCCACGTTCTTT
[37 nt withheld, positions 7330-7366]
ACCCTATCTCGGTCTATTCTTTTGATTTATAAGGGATTTTGCCGATTTCGGCCTATTGGTTAAAAAATGA
GCTGATTTAACAAAAATTTAACGCGAATTTTAACAAAATATTAACGCTTACAATTTAGGTGGCACTTTTC
GGGGAAATGTGCGCGGAACCCCTATTTGTTTATTTTTCTAAATACATTCAAATATGTATCCGCTCATGAG
ACAATAACCCTGATAAATGCTTCAATAATATTGAAAAAGGAAGAGTATGAGTATTCAACATTTCCGTGTC
GCCCTTATTCCCTTTTTTGCGGCATTTTGCCTTCCTGTTTTTGCTCACCCAGAAACGCTGGTGAAAGTAA
AAGATGCTGAAGATCAGTTGGGTGCACGAGTGGGTTACATCGAACTGGATCTCAACAGCGGTAAGATCCT
TGAGAGTTTTCGCCCCGAAGAACGTTTTCCAATGATGAGCACTTTTAAAGTTCTGCTATGTGGCGCGGTA
TTATCCCGTATTGACGCCGGGCAAGAGCAACTCGGTCGCCGCATACACTATTCTCAGAATGACTTGGTTG
AGTACTCACCAGTCACAGAAAAGCATCTTACGGATGGCATGACAGTAAGAGAATTATGCAGTGCTGCCAT
AACCATGAGTGATAACACTGCGGCCAACTTACTTCTGACAACGATCGGAGGACCGAAGGAGCTAACCGCT
TTTTTGCACAACATGGGGGATCATGTAACTCGCCTTGATCGTTGGGAACCGGAGCTGAATGAAGCCATAC
CAAACGACGAGCGTGACACCACGATGCCTGTAGCAATGGCAACAACGTTGCGCAAACTATTAACTGGCGA
ACTACTTACTCTAGCTTCCCGGCAACAATTAATAGACTGGATGGAGGCGGATAAAGTTGCAGGACCACTT
CTGCGCTCGGCCCTTCCGGCTGGCTGGTTTATTGCTGATAAATCTGGAGCCGGTGAGCGTGGGTCTCGCG
GTATCATTGCAGCACTGGGGCCAGATGGTAAGCCCTCCCGTATCGTAGTTATCTACACGACGGGGAGTCA
GGCAACTATGGATGAACGAAATAGACAGATCGCTGAGATAGGTGCCTCACTGATTAAGCATTGGTAACTG
TCAGACCAAGTTTACTCATATATACTTTAGATTGATTTAAAACTTCATTTTTAATTTAAAAGGATCTAGG
TGAAGATCCTTTTTGATAATCTCATGACCAAAATCCCTTAACGTGAGTTTTCGTTCCACTGAGCGTCAGA
CCCCGTAGAAAAGATCAAAGGATCTTCTTGAGATCCTTTTTTTCTGCGCGTAATCTGCTGCTTGCAAACA
AAAAAACCACCGCTACCAGCGGTGGTTTGTTTGCCGGATCAAGAGCTACCAACTCTTTTTCCGAAGGTAA
CTGGCTTCAGCAGAGCGCAGATACCAAATACTGTTCTTCTAGTGTAGCCGTAGTTAGGCCACCACTTCAA
GAACTCTGTAGCACCGCCTACATACCTCGCTCTGCTAATCCTGTTACCAGTGGCTGCTGCCAGTGGCGAT
AAGTCGTGTCTTACCGGGTTGGACTCAAGACGATAGTTACCGGATAAGGCGCAGCGGTCGGGCTGAACGG
GGGGTTCGTGCACACAGCCCAGCTTGGAGCGAACGACCTACACCGAACTGAGATACCTACAGCGTGAGCT
ATGAGAAAGCGCCACGCTTCCCGAAGGGAGAAAGGCGGACAGGTATCCGGTAAGCGGCAGGGTCGGAACA
GGAGAGCGCACGAGGGAGCTTCCAGGGGGAAACGCCTGGTATCTTTATAGTCCTGTCGGGTTTCGCCACC
TCTGACTTGAGCGTCGATTTTTGTGATGCTCGTCAGGGGGGCGGAGCCTATGGAAAAACGCCAGCAACGC
GGCCTTTTTACGGTTCCTGGCCTTTTGCTGGCCTTTTGCTCACATGTTCTTTCCTGCGTTATCCCCTGAT
TCTGTGGATAACCGTATTACCGCCTTTGAGTGAGCTGATACCGCTCGCCGCAGCCGAACGACCGAGCGCA
GCGAGTCAGTGAGCGAGGAAGCGGAAGAGCGCCCAATACGCAAACCGCCTCTCCCCGCGCGTTGGCCGAT
TCATTAATGCAGCTGGCACGACAGGTTTCCCGACTGGAAAGCGGGCAGTGAGCGCAACGCAATTAATGTG
AGTTAGCTCACTCATTAGGCACCCCAGGCTTTACACTTTATGCTTCCGGCTCGTATGTTGTGTGGAATTG
TGAGCGGATAACAATTTCACACAGGAAACAGCTATGACCATGATTACGCCAAGCGCGCAATTAACCCTCA
CTAAAGGGAACAAAAGCTGGAGCTGCAAGC
Features (pLannotate 1.2.2; 31 found; start..end, strand, type, name):
      5..231     +  promoter       RSV promoter: Rous sarcoma virus enhancer/promoter
    232..412     +  LTR            5' LTR (truncated): truncated 5' long terminal repeat (LTR) from HIV-1
    459..584     +  misc_feature   HIV-1 Ψ: packaging signal of human immunodeficiency virus type 1
    568..931     +  CDS            HIV-1 gag (fragment): gag protein from human immunodeficiency virus 1; gag
   1077..1310    +  misc_feature   RRE: The Rev response element (RRE) of HIV-1 allows for Rev-dependent mRNA export from the nucleus to the cytoplasm.
   1687..1713    +  CDS            Rev (fragment): human immunodeficiency virus 1 (HIV-1) Rev protein; rev; enhances nuclear export of unspliced and incompletely spliced viral mRNAs
   1720..1743    +  promoter       SV40 promoter (fragment): SV40 early promoter
   1744..1815    +  promoter       SV40 promoter (fragment): SV40 enhancer and early promoter
   1839..1974    +  rep_origin     SV40 ori: SV40 origin of replication
   2020..2616    +  CDS            PuroR (fragment): puromycin N-acetyltransferase; pac from Streptomyces; confers resistance to puromycin
   2665..2782    +  misc_feature   cPPT/CTS: central polypurine tract and central termination sequence of HIV-1
   2847..2913    +  CDS            small t antigen (fragment): SV40 (simian virus 40) small t antigen
   2920..4098    +  promoter       EF-1α promoter: strong constitutive promoter for human elongation factor EF-1α
   4115..5452    +  CDS            IRX6: IRX6_HUMAN - Also known as IRX7, IRXB3. Experimental evidence at protein level: Swiss-Prot protein existence level 1. From Homo sapiens (Human).
   5468..5521    +  promoter       U6 promoter (fragment): RNA polymerase III promoter for human U6 snRNA
   5563..6151    +  misc_feature   WPRE: woodchuck hepatitis virus posttranscriptional regulatory element
   6202..6221    +  misc_feature   cPPT/CTS (fragment): central polypurine tract and central termination sequence of HIV-1
   6223..6456    +  LTR            3' LTR (ΔU3): self-inactivating 3' long terminal repeat (LTR) from HIV-1
   6534..6655    +  polyA_signal   SV40 poly(A) signal: SV40 polyadenylation signal
   6695..6830    +  rep_origin     SV40 ori: SV40 origin of replication
   6851..6869    -  promoter       T7 promoter: promoter for bacteriophage T7 RNA polymerase
   6877..7032    +  CDS            lacZα (fragment): LacZα fragment of β-galactosidase; lacZ fragment
   7037..7465    +  rep_origin     f1 ori (sequence partly withheld): f1 bacteriophage origin of replication; arrow indicates direction of (+) strand synthesis
   7518..7622    +  promoter       AmpR promoter: bla
   7623..8483    +  CDS            AmpR: β-lactamase; bla; confers resistance to ampicillin, carbenicillin, and related antibiotics
   8654..9242    +  rep_origin     ori: high-copy-number ColE1/pMB1/pBR322/pUC origin of replication
   9425..9517    +  CDS            lacI (fragment): lac repressor; lacI; The lac repressor binds to the lac operator to inhibit transcription in E. coli. This inhibition can be relieved by adding lactose or isopropyl-β-D-thiogalactopyranoside (IPTG).
   9530..9551    +  protein_bind   CAP binding site: CAP binding activates transcription in the presence of cAMP. E. coli catabolite activator protein
   9566..9596    +  promoter       lac promoter: promoter for the E. coli lac operon
   9604..9620    +  protein_bind   lac operator: The lac repressor binds to the lac operator to inhibit transcription in E. coli. This inhibition can be relieved by adding lactose or isopropyl-β-D-thiogalactopyranoside (IPTG). lac repressor encoded by lacI
   9665..9683    +  promoter       T3 promoter: promoter for bacteriophage T3 RNA polymerase
