[The description below was written by a language model from this plasmid's Addgene catalogue record and pLannotate feature annotations shown in this document.]
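Description:
TFORF0020 is a lentiviral mammalian expression plasmid built on the pLX_TRC317 backbone and carrying the human IRX6 transcription factor open reading frame (an Iroquois-family homeobox gene, also known as IRX7 or IRXB3). It belongs to a barcoded transcription factor ORF collection. Each clone pairs a synthesized ORF with a unique 24-bp barcode, so that the transcription factor a cell received can be identified in pooled overexpression screens. The barcode is not annotated as a separate feature in the table, so its exact position is not stated. The plasmid is propagated in E. coli using a high-copy ColE1/pUC-type origin and ampicillin resistance (AmpR). An f1 origin and leftover lac, T7 and T3 cloning-vector elements are also present in the backbone. The depositor warns that the plasmid can recombine, as LTR-containing plasmids often do.

The viral portion follows a third-generation, self-inactivating design. An RSV promoter is fused to a truncated HIV-1 5' LTR and drives genomic RNA production in packaging cells. It is followed by the Ψ packaging signal with a gag fragment, the RRE for Rev-dependent nuclear export, a cPPT/CTS element, and a ΔU3 3' LTR with a downstream SV40 poly(A) signal. Two expression cassettes sit between the LTRs. In the first, an SV40 early promoter drives puromycin N-acetyltransferase for selection of transduced cells. In the second, the strong constitutive EF-1α promoter drives IRX6, and a WPRE downstream enhances transcript stability and expression. No epitope tag or fluorescent reporter is annotated. The construct is used to produce lentivirus for stable IRX6 overexpression, for example in directed-differentiation or cell-fate screens.
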