Addgene plasmid #141479: TFORF0020
Purpose: Lentiviral vector for overexpressing the IRX6 transcription factor ORF with a unique 24-bp barcode. Barcodes facilitate identification of transcription factors in pooled screens.
Depositing lab: Feng Zhang. Depositing organization: Broad Institute. Publication: A transcription factor atlas of directed differentiation. Joung J, Ma S, Tay T, Geiger-Schuller KR, Kirchgatterer PC, Verdine VK, Guo B, Arias-Garcia MA, Allen WE, Singh A, Kuksenko O, Abudayyeh OO, Gootenberg JS, Fu Z, Macrae RK, Buenrostro JD, Regev A, Zhang F. Cell. 2023 Jan 5;186(1):209-229.e26. doi: 10.1016/j.cell.2022.11.026. PubMed 36608654.
Backbone
  Vector backbone: pLX_TRC317
  Backbone manufacturer: Broad Institute Genetic Perturbation Platform
  Backbone size w/o insert (bp): 8264
  Vector type: Mammalian Expression, Lentiviral
  Selectable markers: Puromycin
Growth in bacteria
  Bacterial resistance: Ampicillin, 100 μg/mL
  Growth temperature: 37°C
  Growth strain: NEB Stable
  Copy number: High Copy
Gene/Insert
  Gene/Insert name: IRX6
  Species: H. sapiens (human)
  Insert size (bp): 1442
  Entrez Gene: IRX6 (a.k.a. IRX7, IRX-3, IRXB3)
  Promoter: EF1a
  Cloning method: Unknown
  Sequencing primers: 5′ GGGTGGAGACTGAAGTTAGGCCAG; 3′ CACATAGCGTAAAAGGAGCAACATAG
Terms and licenses: Academic/Nonprofit Terms; Industry Terms: Not Available to Industry
Depositor comments: NM_024335,ENST00000290552 . The transcription factor ORF portion of this plasmid was synthesized by Genewiz. Please test multiple small colonies in case of plasmid recombination. To make this collection available in a timely manner, a portion of this collection was not fully sequenced by Addgene. If an Addgene verified full plasmid sequence is not available, please contact us prior to placing an order to request the full sequence.
How to cite: TFORF0020 was a gift from Feng Zhang (Addgene plasmid # 141479 ; http://n2t.net/addgene:141479 ; RRID:Addgene_141479)
