>Addgene plasmid #141479 | TFORF0020 | depositor partial sequence | sequence record 276574 | Insert
ACCGCCACCATGTCCTTCCCACACTTTGGACACCCGTACCGCGGCGCTTCCCAGTTTCTGGCGTCGGCAA
GTTCCAGCACCACATGCTGCGAATCTACCCAACGCTCTGTCTCAGATGTGGCATCAGGCTCCACCCCAGC
GCCCGCTCTCTGCTGCGCACCCTACGATAGTCGACTGCTGGGCAGTGCGCGACCGGAGCTGGGCGCCGCC
TTGGGCATCTATGGAGCACCCTATGCGGCCGCTGCAGCTGCCCAGAGCTACCCTGGCTACCTGCCCTATA
GCCCAGAGCCCCCCTCACTGTATGGGGCACTGAATCCACAGTATGAATTTAAGGAGGCTGCAGGGAGTTT
TACATCCAGCCTGGCACAACCAGGAGCCTATTATCCCTATGAGCGGACTCTGGGGCAGTACCAATATGAA
CGGTATGGCGCAGTGGAATTGAGTGGCGCCGGTCGCCGAAAGAACGCGACCCGGGAGACCACCAGTACAC
TCAAGGCCTGGCTCAACGAGCACCGCAAAAACCCCTACCCCACTAAGGGTGAGAAGATCATGCTGGCCAT
CATCACCAAGATGACCCTCACCCAGGTGTCCACCTGGTTCGCCAACGCACGCCGGCGCCTCAAGAAAGAG
AACAAAATGACATGGGCGCCCAAGAACAAAGGTGGGGAGGAGAGGAAGGCAGAGGGAGGAGAGGAGGACT
CACTAGGCTGCCTAACTGCTGACACCAAAGAAGTTACTGCTAGCCAGGAGGCCCGGGGGCTCCGGCTGAG
TGACCTGGAAGACCTGGAGGAAGAGGAGGAGGAGGAGGAGGAAGCTGAAGACGAGGAGGTAGTGGCCACA
GCTGGGGACAGGCTGACGGAGTTCCGAAAGGGCGCGCAGTCACTGCCTGGGCCGTGCGCTGCAGCTCGAG
AGGGCCGATTGGAGCGCAGGGAGTGCGGCCTGGCTGCGCCCCGCTTCTCCTTCAATGACCCTTCCGGATC
GGAAGAAGCTGACTTCCTCTCGGCGGAGACAGGCAGCCCTAGGTTGACCATGCACTACCCATGCTTGGAG
AAACCGCGCATCTGGTCTCTGGCGCACACCGCGACAGCCAGCGCTGTTGAAGGTGCACCCCCAGCCCGGC
CTAGGCCACGAAGTCCTGAGTGCCGTATGATTCCTGGACAGCCTCCTGCCTCTGCCCGGCGACTCTCAGT
CCCCAGAGACTCCGCGTGCGACGAGTCTTCCTGCATACCCAAAGCCTTTGGAAACCCCAAGTTTGCCCTG
CAGGGACTACCGCTGAACTGTGCGCCGTGCCCGCGGAGGAGCGAGCCTGTAGTGCAGTGCCAGTACCCGT
CTGGAGCAGAAGCAGGTTAGTAATGAACTAGTCCGTAACTTGAAAGTATTTCGATTTCTTGGCTTTATAT
ATCTTGTGGAAAGGACGACCGTCAGAATCCTACGGTTACAGC
