>Addgene plasmid #141479 | TFORF0020 | depositor partial sequence | sequence record 276575 | Barcode
CCGTCAGAATCCTACGGTTACAGC
