>Addgene plasmid #141479 | TFORF0020 | addgene partial sequence | sequence record 314025 | WPRE-R 5'-CATAGCGTAAAAGGAGCAACA-3'
TTTGTAATCCAGAGGTTGATTGTCGACTTAACGCGTGCTGTAACCGTAGGATTCTGACGGTCGTCCTTTC
CACAAGATATATAAAGCCAAGAAATCGAAATACTTTCAAGTTACGGACTAGTTCATTACTAACCTGCTTC
TGCTCCAGACGGGTACTGGCACTGCACTACAGGCTCGCTCCTCCGCGGGCACGGCGCACAGTTCAGCGGT
AGTCCCTGCAGGGCAAACTTGGGGTTTCCAAAGGCTTTGGGTATGCAGGAAGACTCGTCGCACGCGGAGT
CTCTGGGGACTGAGAGTCGCCGGGCAGAGGCAGGAGGCTGTCCAGGAATCATACGGCACTCAGGACTTCG
TGGCCTAGGCCGGGCTGGGGGTGCACCTTCAACAGCGCTGGCTGTCGCGGTGTGCGCCAGAGACCAGATG
CGCGGTTTCTCCAAGCATGGGTAGTGCATGGTCAACCTAGGGCTGCCTGTCTCCGCCGAGAGGAAGTCAG
CTTCTTCCGATCCGGAAGGGTCATTGAAGGAGAAGCGGGGCGCAGCCAGGCCGCACTCCCTGCGCTCCAA
TCGGCCCTCTCGAGCTGCAGCGCACGGCCCAGGCAGTGACTGCGCGCCCTTTCGGAACTCCGTCAGCCTG
TCCCCAGCTGTGGCCACTACCTCCTCGTCTTCAGCTTCCTCCTCCTCCTCCTCCTCTTCCTCCAGGTCTT
CCAGGTCACTCAGCCGGAGCCCCCGGGCCTCCTGGCTAGC
